Addgene plasmid #73974: pJFRC7-RFPnls-PQRv2-mCD8:GFP
Purpose: Protein Quantitation Reporter (PQR) to quantify a protein of interest in insect cells.
Depositing lab: Brian Chen. Depositing organization: Research Institute of the McGill University Health Centre. Publication: Quantification of Protein Levels in Single Living Cells. Lo CA, Kays I, Emran F, Lin TJ, Cvetkovska V, Chen BE. Cell Rep. 2015 Dec 22;13(11):2634-44. doi: 10.1016/j.celrep.2015.11.048. Epub 2015 Dec 10. PubMed 26686644.
Backbone
  Vector backbone: pJFRC7
  Backbone manufacturer: Janelia Farms
  Backbone size w/o insert (bp): 8142
  Total vector size (bp): 10235
  Vector type: Insect Expression
Growth in bacteria
  Bacterial resistance: Ampicillin, 100 μg/mL
  Growth temperature: 37°C
  Growth strain: DH5alpha
  Copy number: High Copy
Gene/Insert 1
  Gene/Insert name: sfGFP (alt name: superfolder GFP)
  Insert size (bp): 1202
  Promoter: 20XUAS-HS
  Tag / fusion protein: mCD8 (N terminal on insert)
  Cloning method: Gibson Cloning
  Sequencing primers: 5′ GGCCACCTGATCTGCAAC; 3′ CCATTCATCAGTTCCATAGG
Gene/Insert 2
  Gene/Insert name: RFP (alt name: TagRFP-T)
  Species: D. melanogaster (fly)
  Insert size (bp): 816
  Promoter: 20XUAS-HS
  Tag / fusion protein: nls (C terminal on insert)
  Cloning method: Gibson Cloning
  Sequencing primers: 5′ GAGCGCCGGAGTATAAATAGAG; 3′ TCTGGAAGAGCCAAGAGCAT
Resource information
  A portion of this plasmid was derived from a plasmid made by: all genes were synthesized
Terms and licenses: Academic/Nonprofit Terms; Industry Terms: Not Available to Industry
How to cite: pJFRC7-RFPnls-PQRv2-mCD8:GFP was a gift from Brian Chen (Addgene plasmid # 73974 ; http://n2t.net/addgene:73974 ; RRID:Addgene_73974)
