[The description below was written by a language model from this plasmid's Addgene catalogue record and pLannotate feature annotations shown in this document.]
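Description:
pJFRC7-RFPnls-PQRv2-mCD8:GFP is a Drosophila (insect) expression plasmid built on the Janelia pJFRC7 backbone and designed as a Protein Quantitation Reporter (PQR) for estimating the level of a protein of interest in insect cells. It is propagated in E. coli through a high-copy ColE1/pUC-type origin and selected with ampicillin via the bla gene. For fly work, the backbone carries a φC31 integrase attB site for site-specific genomic integration and a mini-white eye-colour marker for identifying transformants.

The payload is a single GAL4-responsive transcription unit. Four blocks of 5X UAS (20 GAL4-binding sites in total) sit upstream of the Drosophila hsp70 basal promoter, followed by a modified myosin heavy chain intron that supports expression. The first coding region is TagRFP-T, listed in the catalogue as carrying a C-terminal nuclear localization signal. Downstream lies mouse CD8 alpha fused at the N-terminus of GFP (superfolder GFP per the catalogue), a membrane-targeted green marker. The gap between the annotated RFP and mCD8 features is where the NLS and the PQRv2 linker named in the plasmid title would be expected, although neither is annotated there. As the record's purpose implies, the idea is that both proteins arise from one transcript, so nuclear red fluorescence serves as a readout of how much mCD8:GFP was produced. The unit ends in an SV40 3′ region with small t intron and poly(A) signal. The large T fragments and SV40 NLS annotated there belong to this terminator region, not to the expressed fusion.

The catalogue gives a total size of 10,235 bp, while the annotated assembled sequence is 10,413 nt, a small discrepancy the record does not explain.
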