Features (pLannotate 1.2.2; 23 found; start..end, strand, type, name):
     31..135     +  promoter       AmpR promoter: bla
    136..996     +  CDS            AmpR: β-lactamase; bla; confers resistance to ampicillin, carbenicillin, and related antibiotics
   1167..1755    +  rep_origin     ori: high-copy-number ColE1/pMB1/pBR322/pUC origin of replication
   1842..1911    +  protein_bind   attB: attB site for the φC31 integrase (Groth et al., 2000) phage φC31 integrase
   2606..5478    +  CDS            mini-white: Drosophila white gene eye color pigment; white; This is a modified version of the white gene lacking part of the first intron.
   6251..6406    +  CDS            YPB1_ECOLX (fragment): Protein predicted: Swiss-Prot protein existence level 4. From Escherichia coli.
   6488..6509    -  misc_feature   MCS (fragment): pUC18/19 multiple cloning site
   6508..6602    +  protein_bind   5X UAS: five tandem copies of the "ScaI site" 17-mer CGGAGTACTGTCCTCCG, an upstream activating sequence (UAS) that efficiently binds yeast Gal4 (Webster et al., 1988; Pfeiffer et al., 2010) GAL4
   6636..6730    +  protein_bind   5X UAS: five tandem copies of the "ScaI site" 17-mer CGGAGTACTGTCCTCCG, an upstream activating sequence (UAS) that efficiently binds yeast Gal4 (Webster et al., 1988; Pfeiffer et al., 2010) GAL4
   6764..6858    +  protein_bind   5X UAS: five tandem copies of the "ScaI site" 17-mer CGGAGTACTGTCCTCCG, an upstream activating sequence (UAS) that efficiently binds yeast Gal4 (Webster et al., 1988; Pfeiffer et al., 2010) GAL4
   6877..6893    -  misc_feature   MCS (fragment): pUC18/19 multiple cloning site
   6892..6986    +  protein_bind   5X UAS: five tandem copies of the "ScaI site" 17-mer CGGAGTACTGTCCTCCG, an upstream activating sequence (UAS) that efficiently binds yeast Gal4 (Webster et al., 1988; Pfeiffer et al., 2010) GAL4
   7011..7249    +  promoter       hsp70 promoter: Drosophila melanogaster hsp70Bb promoter
   7264..7330    +  intron         Mhc intron: modified Drosophila myosin heavy chain intron 16 (Pfeiffer et al., 2010)
   7339..8070    +  CDS            TagRFP-T: photostable variant of TagRFP (Shaner et al., 2008)
   8224..8889    +  CDS            mCD8: mouse lymphocyte antigen CD8 alpha chain
   8896..9609    +  CDS            GFP: green fluorescent protein
   9620..9694    +  CDS            small t antigen (fragment): SV40 (simian virus 40) small t antigen
   9696..9761    +  intron         small t intron: SV40 (simian virus 40) small t antigen intron
   9891..9911    +  CDS            SV40 NLS: nuclear localization signal of SV40 (simian virus 40) large T antigen
   9918..10052   +  CDS            LT_POVHA (fragment): Protein inferred from homology: Swiss-Prot protein existence level 3. Isoform large T antigen is a key early protein essential for both driving viral replication and inducing cellular transformation. Plays a role in viral genome replication by driving entry of quiescent cells into the cell cycle and by autoregulating the synthesis of viral early mRNA. Displays highly oncogenic activities by corrupting the host cellular checkpoint mechanisms that guard cell division and the transcription, replication, and repair of DNA. Participates in the modulation of cellular gene expression preceeding viral
  10077..10160   +  CDS            large T antigen (fragment): large T antigen from SV40 (simian virus 40)
  10183..10317   +  polyA_signal   SV40 poly(A) signal: SV40 polyadenylation signal
>Addgene plasmid #73974 | pJFRC7-RFPnls-PQRv2-mCD8:GFP | addgene full sequence | sequence record 142229 | Addgene assembled full plasmid sequence
GACTCAGGTGGCACTTTTCGGGGAAATGTGCGCGGAACCCCTATTTGTTTATTTTTCTAAATACATTCAA
ATATGTATCCGCTCATGAGACAATAACCCTGATAAATGCTTCAATAATATTGAAAAAGGAAGAGTATGAG
TATTCAACATTTCCGTGTCGCCCTTATTCCCTTTTTTGCGGCATTTTGCCTTCCTGTTTTTGCTCACCCA
GAAACGCTGGTGAAAGTAAAAGATGCTGAAGATCAGTTGGGTGCACGAGTGGGTTACATCGAACTGGATC
TCAACAGCGGTAAGATCCTTGAGAGTTTTCGCCCCGAAGAACGTTTTCCAATGATGAGCACTTTTAAAGT
TCTGCTATGTGGCGCGGTATTATCCCGTATTGACGCCGGGCAAGAGCAACTCGGTCGCCGCATACACTAT
TCTCAGAATGACTTGGTTGAGTACTCACCAGTCACAGAAAAGCATCTTACGGATGGCATGACAGTAAGAG
AATTATGCAGTGCTGCCATAACCATGAGTGATAACACTGCGGCCAACTTACTTCTGACAACGATCGGAGG
ACCGAAGGAGCTAACCGCTTTTTTGCACAACATGGGGGATCATGTAACTCGCCTTGATCGTTGGGAACCG
GAGCTGAATGAAGCCATACCAAACGACGAGCGTGACACCACGATGCCTGTAGCAATGGCAACAACGTTGC
GCAAACTATTAACTGGCGAACTACTTACTCTAGCTTCCCGGCAACAATTAATAGACTGGATGGAGGCGGA
TAAAGTTGCAGGACCACTTCTGCGCTCGGCCCTTCCGGCTGGCTGGTTTATTGCTGATAAATCTGGAGCC
GGTGAGCGTGGGTCTCGCGGTATCATTGCAGCACTGGGGCCAGATGGTAAGCCCTCCCGTATCGTAGTTA
TCTACACGACGGGGAGTCAGGCAACTATGGATGAACGAAATAGACAGATCGCTGAGATAGGTGCCTCACT
GATTAAGCATTGGTAACTGTCAGACCAAGTTTACTCATATATACTTTAGATTGATTTAAAACTTCATTTT
TAATTTAAAAGGATCTAGGTGAAGATCCTTTTTGATAATCTCATGACCAAAATCCCTTAACGTGAGTTTT
CGTTCCACTGAGCGTCAGACCCCGTAGAAAAGATCAAAGGATCTTCTTGAGATCCTTTTTTTCTGCGCGT
AATCTGCTGCTTGCAAACAAAAAAACCACCGCTACCAGCGGTGGTTTGTTTGCCGGATCAAGAGCTACCA
ACTCTTTTTCCGAAGGTAACTGGCTTCAGCAGAGCGCAGATACCAAATACTGTTCTTCTAGTGTAGCCGT
AGTTAGGCCACCACTTCAAGAACTCTGTAGCACCGCCTACATACCTCGCTCTGCTAATCCTGTTACCAGT
GGCTGCTGCCAGTGGCGATAAGTCGTGTCTTACCGGGTTGGACTCAAGACGATAGTTACCGGATAAGGCG
CAGCGGTCGGGCTGAACGGGGGGTTCGTGCACACAGCCCAGCTTGGAGCGAACGACCTACACCGAACTGA
GATACCTACAGCGTGAGCTATGAGAAAGCGCCACGCTTCCCGAAGGGAGAAAGGCGGACAGGTATCCGGT
AAGCGGCAGGGTCGGAACAGGAGAGCGCACGAGGGAGCTTCCAGGGGGAAACGCCTGGTATCTTTATAGT
CCTGTCGGGTTTCGCCACCTCTGACTTGAGCGTCGATTTTTGTGATGCTCGTCAGGGGGGCGGAGCCTAT
GGAAAAACGCCAGCAACGCGGCCTTTTTACGGTTCCTGGCCTTTTGCTGGCCTTTTGCTCACATGTTACC
GTCGACGATGTAGGTCACGGTCTCGAAGCCGCGGTGCGGGTGCCAGGGCGTGCCCTTGGGCTCCCCGGGC
GCGTACTCCACCTCACCCATCTGGTCCATCATGATGAACGGGTCGAGGTGGCGGTAGTTGATCCCGGCGA
ACGCGCGGCGCACCGGGAAGCCCTCGCCCTCGAAACCGCTGGGCGCGGTGGTCACGGTGAGCACGGGACG
TGCGACGGCGTCGGCGGGTGCGGATACGCGGGGCAGCGTCAGCGGGTTCTCGACGGTCACGGCGGGCATG
TCGACAAGCCGAACATATGGGCGCGCCTAGTATGTATGTAAGTTAATAAAACCCATTTTTGCGGAAAGTA
GATAAAAAAAACATTTTTTTTTTTTACTGCACTGGATATCATTGAACTTATCTGATCAGTTTTAAATTTA
CTTCGATCCAAGGGTATTTGATGTACCAGGTTCTTTCGATTACCTCTCACTCAAAATGACATTCCACTCA
AAGTCAGCGCTGTTTGCCTCCTTCTCTGTCCACAGAAATATCGCCGTCTCTTTCGCCGCTGCGTCCGCTA
TCTCTTTCGCCACCGTTTGTAGCGTTACGTAGCGTCAATGTCCGCCTTCAGTTGCATTTTGTCAGCGGTT
TCGTGACGAAGCTCCAAGCGGTTTACGCCATCAATTAAACACAAAGTGCTGTGCCAAAACTCCTCTCGCT
TCTTATTTTTGTTTGTTTTTTGAGTGATTGGGGTGGTGATTGGTTTTGGGTGGGTAAGCAGGGGAAAGTG
TGAAAAATCCCGGCAATGGGCCAAGAGGATCAGGAGCTATTAATTCGCGGAGGCAGCAAACACCCATCTG
CCGAGCATCTGAACAATGTGAGTAGTACATGTGCATACATCTTAAGTTCACTTGATCTATAGGAACTGCG
ATTGCAACATCAAATTGTATGCGGCGTGAGAACTGCGACCCACAAAAATCCCAAACCGCAATTGCACAAA
CAAATAGTGACACGAAACAGATTATTCTGGTAGCTGTTCTCGCTATATAAGACAATTTTTGAGATCATAT
CATGATCAAGACATCTAAAGGCATTCATTTTCGACTATATTCTTTTTTACAAAAAATATAACAACCAGAT
ATTTTAAGCTGATCCTAGATGCACAAAAAATAAATAAAAGTATAAACCTACTTCGTAGGATACTTCGGGG
TACTTTTTGTTCGGGGTTAGATGAGCATAACGCTAGTAGTTGATATTTGAGATCCCCTATCATTGCAGGG
TGACAGCGGAGCGGCTTCGCAGAGCTGCATTAACCAGGGCTTCGGGCAGGCCAAAAACTACGGCACGCTC
CGGCCACCCAGTCCGCCGGAGGACTCCGGTTCAGGGAGCGGCCAACTAGCCGAGAACCTCACCTATGCCT
GGCACAATATGGACATCTTTGGGGCGGTCAATCAGCCGGGCTCCGGATGGCGGCAGCTGGTCAACCGGAC
ACGCGGACTATTCTGCAACGAGCGACACATACCGGCGCCCAGGAAACATTTGCTCAAGAACGGTGAGTTT
CTATTCGCAGTCGGCTGATCTGTGTGAAATCTTAATAAAGGGTCCAATTACCAATTTGAAACTCAGTTTG
CGGCGTGGCCTATCCGGGCGAACTTTTGGCCGTGATGGGCAGTTCCGGTGCCGGAAAGACGACCCTGCTG
AATGCCCTTGCCTTTCGATCGCCGCAGGGCATCCAAGTATCGCCATCCGGGATGCGACTGCTCAATGGCC
AACCTGTGGACGCCAAGGAGATGCAGGCCAGGTGCGCCTATGTCCAGCAGGATGACCTCTTTATCGGCTC
CCTAACGGCCAGGGAACACCTGATTTTCCAAGCCATGGTGCGGATGCCACGACATCTGACCTATCGGCAG
CGAGTGGCCCGCGTGGATCAGGTGATCCAGGAGCTTTCGCTCAGCAAATGTCAGCACACGATCATCGGTG
TGCCCGGCAGGGTGAAAGGTCTGTCCGGCGGAGAAAGGAAGCGTCTGGCATTCGCCTCCGAGGCTCTAAC
CGATCCGCCGCTTCTGATCTGCGATGAGCCCACCTCCGGACTGGACTCCTTTACCGCCCACAGCGTCGTC
CAGGTGCTGAAGAAGCTGTCGCAGAAGGGCAAGACCGTCATCCTGACCATTCATCAGCCGTCTTCCGAGC
TGTTTGAGCTCTTTGACAAGATCCTTCTGATGGCCGAGGGCAGGGTAGCTTTCTTGGGCACTCCCAGCGA
AGCCGTCGACTTCTTTTCCTAGTGAGTTCGATGTGTTTATTAAGGGTATCTAGTATTACATAACATCTCA
ACTCCTATCCAGCGTGGGTGCCCAGTGTCCTACCAACTACAATCCGGCGGACTTTTACGTACAGGTGTTG
GCCGTTGTGCCCGGACGGGAGATCGAGTCCCGTGATCGGATCGCCAAGATATGCGACAATTTTGCCATTA
GCAAAGTAGCCCGGGATATGGAGCAGTTGTTGGCCACCAAAAATCTGGAGAAGCCACTGGAGCAGCCGGA
GAATGGGTACACCTACAAGGCCACCTGGTTCATGCAGTTCCGGGCGGTCCTGTGGCGATCCTGGCTGTCG
GTGCTCAAGGAACCACTCCTCGTAAAAGTGCGACTTATTCAGACAACGGTGAGTGGTTCCAGTGGAAACA
AATGATATAACGCTTACAATTCTTGGAAACAAATTCGCTAGATTTTAGATAGAATTGCCTGATTCCACAC
CCTTCTTAGTTTTTTTCAATGAGATGTATAGTTTATAGTTTTGCAGAAGATAAATAAATTTCATTTAACT
CGCGAATATTAATGAGATGCGAGTAACATTTTAATTTGCAGATGGTTGCCATCTTGATTGGCCTCATCTT
TTTGGGCCAACAACTCACGCAAGTGGGTGTGATGAATATCAACGGAGCCATCTTCCTCTTCCTGACCAAC
ATGACCTTTCAAAACGTCTTTGCCACGATAAATGTAAGTCATGTTTAGAATACATTTGCATTTCAATAAT
TTACTAACTTTCTAATGAATCGATTCGATTTAGGTGTTCACCTCAGAGCTGCCAGTTTTTATGAGGGAGG
CCCGAAGTCGACTTTATCGCTGTGACACATACTTTCTGGGCAAAACGATTGCCGAATTGCCGCTTTTTCT
CACAGTGCCACTGGTCTTCACGGCGATTGCCTATCCGATGATCGGACTGCGGGCCGGAGTGCTGCACTTC
TTCAACTGCCTGGCGCTGGTCACTCTGGTGGCCAATGTGTCAACGTCCTTCGGATATCTAATATCCTGCG
CCAGCTCCTCGACCTCGATGGCGCTGTCTGTGGGTCCGCCGGTTATCATACCATTCCTGCTCTTTGGCGG
CTTCTTCTTGAACTCGGGCTCGGTGCCAGTATACCTCAAATGGTTGTCGTACCTCTCATGGTTCCGTTAC
GCCAACGAGGGTCTGCTGATTAACCAATGGGCGGACGTGGAGCCGGGCGAAATTAGCTGCACATCGTCGA
ACACCACGTGCCCCAGTTCGGGCAAGGTCATCCTGGAGACGCTTAACTTCTCCGCCGCCGATCTGCCGCT
GGACTACGTGGGTCTGGCCATTCTCATCGTGAGCTTCCGGGTGCTCGCATATCTGGCTCTAAGACTTCGG
GCCCGACGCAAGGAGTAGCCGACATATATCCGAAATAACTGCTTGTTTTTTTTTTTTACCATTATTACCA
TCGTGTTTACTGTTTATTGCCCCCTCAAAAAGCTAATGTAATTATATTTGTGCCAATAAAAACAAGATAT
GACCTATAGAATACAAGTATTTCCCCTTCGAACATCCCCACAAGTAGACTTTGGATTTGTCTTCTAACCA
AAAGACTTACACACCTGCATACCTTACATCAAAAACTCGTTTATCGCTACATAAAACACCGGGATATATT
TTTTATATACATACTTTTCAAATCGCGCGCCCTCTTCATAATTCACCTCCACCACACCACGTTTCGTAGT
TGCTCTTTCGCTGTCTCCCACCCGCTCTCCGCAACACATTCACCTTTTGTTCGACGACCTTGGAGCGACT
GTCGTTAGTTCCGCGCGATTCGGTTCGCTCAAATGGTTCCGAGTGGTTCATTTCGTCTCAATAGAAATTA
GTAATAAATATTTGTATGTACAATTTATTTGCTCCAATATATTTGTATATATTTCCCTCACAGCTATATT
TATTCTAATTTAATATTATGACTTTTTAAGGTAATTTTTTGTGACCTGTTCGGAGTGATTAGCGTTACAA
TTTGAACTGAAAGTGACATCCAGTGTTTGTTCCTTGTGTAGATGCATCTCAAAAAAATGGTGGGCATAAT
AGTGTTGTTTATATATATCAAAAATAACAACTATAATAATAAGAATACATTTAATTTAGAAAATGCTTGG
ATTTCACTGGAACTAGGGCGCGCCTCCGGAACATAATGGTGCAGGGCGCTGACTTCCGCGTTTCCAGACT
TTACGAAACACGGAAACCGAAGACCATTCATGTTGTTGCTCAGGTCGCAGACGTTTTGCAGCAGCAGTCG
CTTCACGTTCGCTCGCGTATCGGTGATTCATTCTGCTAACCAGTAAGGCAACCCCGCCAGCCTAGCCGGG
TCCTCAACGACAGGAGCACGATCATGCGCACCCGTGGCCAGGGCCGCAAGCTTGCATGCCTGCAGGTCGG
AGTACTGTCCTCCGAGCGGAGTACTGTCCTCCGAGCGGAGTACTGTCCTCCGAGCGGAGTACTGTCCTCC
GAGCGGAGTACTGTCCTCCGAGCGGAGACTCTAGCCCTAGGGCATGCCTGCAGGTCGGAGTACTGTCCTC
CGAGCGGAGTACTGTCCTCCGAGCGGAGTACTGTCCTCCGAGCGGAGTACTGTCCTCCGAGCGGAGTACT
GTCCTCCGAGCGGAGACTCTAGCGCTAGCGCATGCCTGCAGGTCGGAGTACTGTCCTCCGAGCGGAGTAC
TGTCCTCCGAGCGGAGTACTGTCCTCCGAGCGGAGTACTGTCCTCCGAGCGGAGTACTGTCCTCCGAGCG
GAGACTCTAGCACTAGTGCATGCCTGCAGGTCGGAGTACTGTCCTCCGAGCGGAGTACTGTCCTCCGAGC
GGAGTACTGTCCTCCGAGCGGAGTACTGTCCTCCGAGCGGAGTACTGTCCTCCGAGCGGAGACTCTAGCG
ACGTCGAGCGCCGGAGTATAAATAGAGGCGCTTCGTCTACGGAGCGACAATTCAATTCAAACAAGCAAAG
TGAACACGTCGCTAAGCGAAAGCTAAGCAAATAAACAAGCGCAGCTGAACAAGCTAAACAATCTGCAGTA
AAGTGCAAGTTAAAGTGAATCAATTAAAAGTAACCAGCAACCAAGTAAATCAACTGCAACTACTGAAATC
TGCCAAGAAGTAATTATTGAATACAAGAAGAGAACTCTGAATAGATCTAAAAGGTAGGTTCAACCACTGA
TGCCTAGGCACACCGAAACGACTAACCCTAATTCTTATCCTTTACTTCAGGCGGCCGCATGGTGTCTAAG
GGCGAAGAGCTGATTAAGGAGAACATGCACATGAAGCTGTACATGGAGGGCACCGTGAACAACCACCACT
TCAAGTGCACATCCGAGGGCGAAGGCAAGCCCTACGAGGGCACCCAGACCATGAGAATCAAGGTGGTCGA
GGGCGGCCCTCTCCCCTTCGCCTTCGACATCCTGGCTACCAGCTTCATGTACGGCAGCAGAACCTTCATC
AACCACACCCAGGGCATCCCCGATTTCTTTAAGCAGTCCTTCCCTGAGGGCTTCACATGGGAGAGAGTCA
CCACATACGAAGACGGGGGCGTGCTGACCGCTACCCAGGACACCAGCCTCCAGGACGGCTGCCTCATCTA
CAACGTCAAGATCAGAGGGGTGAACTTCCCATCCAACTGCCCTGTGATGCAGAAGAAAACACTCGGCTGG
GAGGCCAACACCGAGATGCTGTACCCCGCTGACGGCGGCCTGGAAGGCAGAACCGACATGGCCCTGAAGC
TCGTGGGCGGGGGCCACCTGATCTGCAACTTCAAGACCACATACAGATCCAAGAAACCCGCTAAGAACCT
CAAGATGCCCGGCGTCTACTATGTGGACCACAGACTGGAAAGAATCAAGGAGGCCGACAAAGAGACCTAC
GTCGAGCAGCACGAGGTGGCTGTGGCCAGATACTGCGACCTCCCTAGCAAACTGGGGCACAAACTTAATG
GCATGGACGAGCTGTACAAGCTCGAGGACCCAAAGAAGAAGCGGAAAGTGGATCCAAAGAAAAAGCGCAA
GGTGGACCCTAAGAAGAAACGGAAGGTGACCGGTATCGATGGGTCCGGGGAAGGTCGTGGTAGTCTACTA
ACGTGTGGTGATGTAGAAGAAAATCCTGGACCTATGGCCTCACCGTTGACCCGCTTTCTGTCGCTGAACC
TGCTGCTGCTGGGTGAGTCGATTATCCTGGGGAGTGGAGAAGCTAAGCCACAGGCACCCGAACTCCGAAT
CTTTCCAAAGAAAATGGACGCCGAACTTGGTCAGAAGGTGGACCTGGTATGTGAAGTGTTGGGGTCCGTT
TCGCAAGGATGCTCTTGGCTCTTCCAGAACTCCAGCTCCAAACTCCCCCAGCCCACCTTCGTTGTCTATA
TGGCTTCATCCCACAACAAGATAACGTGGGACGAGAAGCTGAATTCGTCGAAACTGTTTTCTGCCATGAG
GGACACGAATAATAAGTACGTTCTCACCCTGAACAAGTTCAGCAAGGAAAACGAAGGCTACTATTTCTGC
TCAGTCATCAGCAACTCGGTGATGTACTTCAGTTCTGTCGTGCCAGTCCTTCAGAAAGTGAACTCTACTA
CTACCAAGCCAGTGCTGCGAACTCCCTCACCTGTGCACCCTACCGGGACATCTCAGCCCCAGAGACCAGA
AGATTGTCGGCCCCGTGGCTCAGTGAAGGGGACCGGATTGGACTTCGCCTGTGATATTTACATCTGGGCA
CCCTTGGCCGGAATCTGCGTGGCCCTTCTGCTGTCCTTGATCATCACTCTCATCTGCTACCACAGCCGCG
GATCCATGAGTAAAGGAGAAGAACTTTTCACTGGAGTTGTCCCAATTCTTGTTGAATTAGATGGTGATGT
TAATGGGCACAAATTTTCTGTCAGTGGAGAGGGTGAAGGTGATGCAACATACGGAAAACTTACCCTTAAA
TTTATTTGCACTACTGGAAAACTACCTGTTCCATGGCCAACACTTGTCACTACTTTAACTTATGGTGTTC
AATGCTTTTCAAGATACCCAGATCATATGAAACAGCATGACTTTTTCAAGAGTGCCATGCCCGAAGGTTA
TGTCCAGGAAAGAACTATATTTTTCAAAGATGACGGGAACTACAAGACACGTGCTGAAGTCAAGTTTGAA
GGTGATACCCTTGTTAATAGAATCGAGTTAAAAGGTATTGATTTTAAAGAAGATGGAAACATTCTTGGAC
ACAAATTGGAATACAACTATAACTCACACAATGTATACATCATGGCAGACAAACAAAAGAATGGAATCAA
AGTTAACTTCAAAATTAGACACAACATTGAAGATGGAAGCGTTCAACTAGCAGACCATTATCAACAAAAT
ACTCCAATTGGCGATGGCCCTGTCCTTTTACCAGACAACCATTACCTGTCCACACAATCTGCCCTTTCGA
AAGATCCCAACGAAAAGAGAGACCACATGGTCCTTCTTGAGTTTGTAACAGCTGCTGGGATTACACATGG
CATGGATGAACTATACAAATAATCTAGAGGATCTTTGTGAAGGAACCTTACTTCTGTGGTGTGACATAAT
TGGACAAACTACCTACAGAGATTTAAAGCTCTAAGGTAAATATAAAATTTTTAAGTGTATAATGTGTTAA
ACTACTGATTCTAATTGTTTGTGTATTTTAGATTCCAACCTATGGAACTGATGAATGGGAGCAGTGGTGG
AATGCCTTTAATGAGGAAAACCTGTTTTGCTCAGAAGAAATGCCATCTAGTGATGATGAGGCTACTGCTG
ACTCTCAACATTCTACTCCTCCAAAAAAGAAGAGAAAGGTAGAAGACCCCAAGGACTTTCCTTCAGAATT
GCTAAGTTTTTTGAGTCATGCTGTGTTTAGTAATAGAACTCTTGCTTGCTTTGCTATTTACACCACAAAG
GAAAAAGCTGCACTGCTATACAAGAAAATTATGGAAAAATATTTGATGTATAGTGCCTTGACTAGAGATC
ATAATCAGCCATACCACATTTGTAGAGGTTTTACTTGCTTTAAAAAACCTCCCACACCTCCCCCTGAACC
TGAAACATAAAATGAATGCAATTGTTGTTGTTAACTTGTTTATTGCAGCTTATAATGGTTACAAATAAAG
CAATAGCATCACAAATTTCACAAATAAAGCATTTTTTTCACTGCATTCTAGTTGTGGTTTGTCCAAACTC
ATCAATGTATCTTATCATGTCTGGATCGATCTGGCCGGCCGTTTAAACGAATTCTTGAAGACGAAAGGGC
CTCGTGATACGCCTATTTTTATAGGTTAATGTCATGATAATAATGGTTTCTTA
