>Addgene plasmid #73974 | pJFRC7-RFPnls-PQRv2-mCD8:GFP | addgene partial sequence | sequence record 141731 | SV40-splice-R2 5'-CACAAACAATTAGAATCAGTAG-3'
CTTAAAAATTTTATATTTACCTTAGAGCTTTAAATCTCTGTAGGTAGTTTGTCCAATTATGTCACACCAC
AGAAGTAAGGTTCCTTCACAAAGATCCTCTAGATTATTTGTATAGTTCATCCATGCCATGTGTAATCCCA
GCAGCTGTTACAAACTCAAGAAGGACCATGTGGTCTCTCTTTTCGTTGGGATCTTTCGAAAGGGCAGATT
GTGTGGACAGGTAATGGTTGTCTGGTAAAAGGACAGGGCCATCGCCAATTGGAGTATTTTGTTGATAATG
GTCTGCTAGTTGAACGCTTCCATCTTCAATGTTGTGTCTAATTTTGAAGTTAACTTTGATTCCATTCTTT
TGTTTGTCTGCCATGATGTATACATTGTGTGAGTTATAGTTGTATTCCAATTTGTGTCCAAGAATGTTTC
CATCTTCTTTAAAATCAATACCTTTTAACTCGATTCTATTAACAAGGGTATCACCTTCAAACTTGACTTC
AGCACGTGTCTTGTAGTTCCCGTCATCTTTGAAAAATATAGTTCTTTCCTGGACATAACCTTCGGGCATG
GCACTCTTGAAAAAGTCATGCTGTTTCATATGATCTGGGTATCTTGAAAAGCATTGAACACCATAAGTTA
AAGTAGTGACAAGTGTTGGCCATGGAACAGGTAGTTTTCCAGTAGTGCAAATAAATTTAAGGGTAAGTTT
TCCGTATGTTGCATCACCTTCACCCTCTCCACTGACAGAAAATTTGTGCCCATTAACATCACCATCTAAT
TCAACAAGAATTGGGACAACTCCAGTGAAAAGTTCTTCTCCTTTACTCATGGATCCGCGGCTGTGGTAGC
AGATGAGAGTGATGATCAAGGACAGCAGAAGGGCCACGCAGATTCCGGCCAAGGGTGCCCAGATGTAAAT
ATCACAGGCGAAGTCCAATCCGGTCCCCTTCACTGAGCCACGGGGCCGACAATCTTCTGGTCTCTGGGGC
TGAGATGTCCCGGTAGGGTGCACAGGTGAGGGAGTTCGCA
