>Addgene plasmid #73974 | pJFRC7-RFPnls-PQRv2-mCD8:GFP | addgene partial sequence | sequence record 142224 | TagRFPmKate-F1 5'-AGGCCGACAAAGAGACCTAC-3'
GCTGTGGCCAGATACTGCGACCTCCCTAGCAAACTGGGGCACAAACTTAATGGCATGGACGAGCTGTACA
AGCTCGAGGACCCAAAGAAGAAGCGGAAAGTGGATCCAAAGAAAAAGCGCAAGGTGGACCCTAAGAAGAA
ACGGAAGGTGACCGGTATCGATGGGTCCGGGGAAGGTCGTGGTAGTCTACTAACGTGTGGTGATGTAGAA
GAAAATCCTGGACCTATGGCCTCACCGTTGACCCGCTTTCTGTCGCTGAACCTGCTGCTGCTGGGTGAGT
CGATTATCCTGGGGAGTGGAGAAGCTAAGCCACAGGCACCCGAACTCCGAATCTTTCCAAAGAAAATGGA
CGCCGAACTTGGTCAGAAGGTGGACCTGGTATGTGAAGTGTTGGGGTCCGTTTCGCAAGGATGCTCTTGG
CTCTTCCAGAACTCCAGCTCCAAACTCCCCCAGCCCACCTTCGTTGTCTATATGGCTTCATCCCACAACA
AGATAACGTGGGACGAGAAGCTGAATTCGTCGAAACTGTTTTCTGCCATGAGGGACACGAATAATAAGTA
CGTTCTCACCCTGAACAAGTTCAGCAAGGAAAACGAAGGCTACTATTTCTGCTCAGTCATCAGCAACTCG
GTGATGTACTTCAGTTCTGTCGTGCCAGTCCTTCAGAAAGTGAACTCTACTACTACCAAGCCAGTGCTGC
GAACTCCCTCACCTGTGCACCCTACCGGGACATCTCAGCCCCAGAGACCAGAAGATTGTCGGCCCCGTGG
CTCAGTGAAGGGGACCGGATTGGACTTCGCCTGTGATATTTACATCTGGGCACCCTTGGCCGGAATCTGC
GTGGCCCTTCTGCTGTCCTTGATCATCACTCTCATCTGCTACCACAGCCGCGGATCC
