>Addgene plasmid #73974 | pJFRC7-RFPnls-PQRv2-mCD8:GFP | addgene partial sequence | sequence record 142226 | hsp70-F 5'-GAGCGCCGGAGTATAAATAGAG-3'
CAATTCAATTCAAACAAGCAAAGTGAACACGTCGCTAAGCGAAAGCTAAGCAAATAAACAAGCGCAGCTG
AACAAGCTAAACAATCTGCAGTAAAGTGCAAGTTAAAGTGAATCAATTAAAAGTAACCAGCAACCAAGTA
AATCAACTGCAACTACTGAAATCTGCCAAGAAGTAATTATTGAATACAAGAAGAGAACTCTGAATAGATC
TAAAAGGTAGGTTCAACCACTGATGCCTAGGCACACCGAAACGACTAACCCTAATTCTTATCCTTTACTT
CAGGCGGCCGCATGGTGTCTAAGGGCGAAGAGCTGATTAAGGAGAACATGCACATGAAGCTGTACATGGA
GGGCACCGTGAACAACCACCACTTCAAGTGCACATCCGAGGGCGAAGGCAAGCCCTACGAGGGCACCCAG
ACCATGAGAATCAAGGTGGTCGAGGGCGGCCCTCTCCCCTTCGCCTTCGACATCCTGGCTACCAGCTTCA
TGTACGGCAGCAGAACCTTCATCAACCACACCCAGGGCATCCCCGATTTCTTTAAGCAGTCCTTCCCTGA
GGGCTTCACATGGGAGAGAGTCACCACATACGAAGACGGGGGCGTGCTGACCGCTACCCAGGACACCAGC
CTCCAGGACGGCTGCCTCATCTACAACGTCAAGATCAGAGGGGTGAACTTCCCATCCAACTGCCCTGTGA
TGCAGAAGAAAACACTCGGCTGGGAGGCCAACACCGAGATGCTGTACCCCGCTGACGGCGGCCTGGAAGG
CAGAACCGACATGGCCCTGAAGCTCGTGGGCGGGGGCCACCTGATCTGCAACTTCAAGACCACATACAGA
TCCAAGAAACCCGCTAAGAACCTCAAGATGCCCGGCGTCTACTATGTGGAC
